Addgene plasmid #82181: pDONR223_RHOA_p.Q63L
Purpose: Gateway Donor vector containing RHOA , part of the Target Accelerator Plasmid Collection.
Depositing lab: Jesse Boehm & William Hahn & David Root. Depositing organization: Broad Institute. Publication: Systematic Functional Interrogation of Rare Cancer Variants Identifies Oncogenic Alleles. Kim E, Ilic N, Shrestha Y, Zou L, Kamburov A, Zhu C, Yang X, Lubonja R, Tran N, Nguyen C, Lawrence MS, Piccioni F, Bagul M, Doench JG, Chouinard CR, Wu X, Hogstrom L, Natoli T, Tamayo P, Horn H, Corsello SM, Lage K, Root DE, Subramanian A, Golub TR, Getz G, Boehm JS, Hahn WC. Cancer Discov. 2016 Jul;6(7):714-26. doi: 10.1158/2159-8290.CD-16-0160. Epub 2016 May 4. PubMed 27147599.
Backbone
  Vector backbone: pDONR223
  Backbone manufacturer: Invitrogen
  Backbone size w/o insert (bp): 2790
  Vector type: Gateway Entry vector
Growth in bacteria
  Bacterial resistance: Spectinomycin, 50 μg/mL
  Growth temperature: 37°C
  Growth strain: DH5alpha
  Copy number: High Copy
Gene/Insert
  Gene/Insert name: RHOA
  Species: H. sapiens (human)
  Mutation: Q63L
  GenBank ID: NM_001664.3
  Entrez Gene: RHOA (a.k.a. ARH12, ARHA, EDFAOB, RHO12, RHOH12)
  Promoter: None
  Cloning method: Gateway Cloning
  Sequencing primers: 5′ M13pUC-fwd; 3′ M13-Rev
Terms and licenses: Academic/Nonprofit Terms; Industry Terms: Not Available to Industry
Depositor comments: Closed state: stop codon immediately follows insert Supporting reference: Systematic morphological profiling of human gene and allele function via Cell Painting. Rohban MH, et al. Elife. 2017, Mar 18;6. pii: e24060. PubMed PMID 28315521
How to cite: pDONR223_RHOA_p.Q63L was a gift from Jesse Boehm & William Hahn & David Root (Addgene plasmid # 82181 ; http://n2t.net/addgene:82181 ; RRID:Addgene_82181)
