[The description below was written by a language model from this plasmid's Addgene catalogue record and pLannotate feature annotations shown in this document.]
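Description:
pDONR223_RHOA_p.Q63L is a Gateway entry clone built in the Invitrogen pDONR223 backbone and carrying the human RHOA open reading frame with a Q63L substitution, which the annotation describes as a constitutively active form of this Rho family small GTPase. It is a bacterial shuttle plasmid of about 3.4 kb, not an expression construct. The record lists no promoter for the insert. The only nearby promoter annotated is a T7 promoter downstream of the cassette on the opposite strand, a backbone element. Propagation in E. coli relies on a high-copy ColE1/pUC-type origin, and selection is with spectinomycin through the aadA (SmR) aminoglycoside adenylyltransferase gene. An annotated fragment of a class 1 integron Pc promoter lies upstream of that gene. Short lacZα, lacI and gentamicin-resistance fragments are backbone remnants with no evident function, and rrnB T1 and T2 terminators help insulate the cloning region from read-through transcription.

The RHOA coding sequence sits between two attL recombination sites in opposing orientations. The automated annotation labels both as attL3. These sites allow LR Clonase to transfer the ORF into any compatible Gateway destination vector, which then supplies the promoter, tags and selection needed for the chosen host. The depositor notes that the clone is in the "closed" configuration, with a stop codon immediately after the insert, so C-terminal fusions from a destination vector will not be translated. The plasmid belongs to the Target Accelerator Plasmid Collection, a set of wild-type and variant alleles assembled for systematic functional testing of cancer-associated mutations, and this collection has also been used for morphological profiling of allele function.
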