Features (pLannotate 1.2.2; 12 found; start..end, strand, type, name):
     38..74      -  CDS            lacZα (fragment): LacZα fragment of β-galactosidase; lacZ fragment
     91..186     +  protein_bind   attL3: mutant version of attL; recombination site for the Gateway® LR reaction LR Clonase™
    192..773     +  CDS            RhoA (Q63L): constitutively active mutant of human Rho family small GTPase RhoA
    778..873     -  protein_bind   attL3: mutant version of attL; recombination site for the Gateway® LR reaction LR Clonase™
    892..910     -  promoter       T7 promoter: promoter for bacteriophage T7 RNA polymerase
   1100..1123    +  promoter       Pc promoter (fragment): intI1 (promoter lies within the coding sequence); class 1 integron promoter
   1299..1355    +  CDS            GmR (fragment): gentamycin acetyltransferase; aacC1; confers resistance to gentamycin
   1362..2153    +  CDS            SmR: aminoglycoside adenylyltransferase (Murphy, 1985); aadA; confers resistance to spectinomycin and streptomycin
   2246..2834    +  rep_origin     ori: high-copy-number ColE1/pMB1/pBR322/pUC origin of replication
   3017..3109    +  CDS            lacI (fragment): lac repressor; lacI; The lac repressor binds to the lac operator to inhibit transcription in E. coli. This inhibition can be relieved by adding lactose or isopropyl-β-D-thiogalactopyranoside (IPTG).
   3164..3191    -  terminator     rrnB T2 terminator: transcription terminator T2 from the E. coli rrnB gene
   3323..3366    +  terminator     rrnB T1 terminator: Escherichia coli rrnB; transcription terminator T1 from the E. coli rrnB gene
>Addgene plasmid #82181 | pDONR223_RHOA_p.Q63L | addgene full sequence | sequence record 163917 | Addgene NGS result
GGCAGTTCCCTACTCTCGCGTTAACGCTAGCATGGATGTTTTCCCAGTCACGACGTTGTAAAACGACGGC
CAGTCTTAAGCTCGGGCCCCAAATAATGATTTTATTTTGACTGATAGTGACCTGTTCGTTGCAACAAATT
GATGAGCAATGCTTTTTTATAATGCCAACTTTGTACAAAAAAGTTGGCACCATGGCTGCCATCCGGAAGA
AACTGGTGATTGTTGGTGATGGAGCCTGTGGAAAGACATGCTTGCTCATAGTCTTCAGCAAGGACCAGTT
CCCAGAGGTGTATGTGCCCACAGTGTTTGAGAACTATGTGGCAGATATCGAGGTGGATGGAAAGCAGGTA
GAGTTGGCTTTGTGGGACACAGCTGGGCTGGAAGATTATGATCGCCTGAGGCCCCTCTCCTACCCAGATA
CCGATGTTATACTGATGTGTTTTTCCATCGACAGCCCTGATAGTTTAGAAAACATCCCAGAAAAGTGGAC
CCCAGAAGTCAAGCATTTCTGTCCCAACGTGCCCATCATCCTGGTTGGGAATAAGAAGGATCTTCGGAAT
GATGAGCACACAAGGCGGGAGCTAGCCAAGATGAAGCAGGAGCCGGTGAAACCTGAAGAAGGCAGAGATA
TGGCAAACAGGATTGGCGCTTTTGGGTACATGGAGTGTTCAGCAAAGACCAAAGATGGAGTGAGAGAGGT
TTTTGAAATGGCTACGAGAGCTGCTCTGCAAGCTAGACGTGGGAAGAAAAAATCTGGGTGCCTTGTCTTG
TGATTGCCAACTTTCTTGTACAAAGTTGGCATTATAAGAAAGCATTGCTTATCAATTTGTTGCAACGAAC
AGGTCACTATCAGTCAAAATAAAATCATTATTTGCCATCCAGCTGATATCCCCTATAGTGAGTCGTATTA
CATGGTCATAGCTGTTTCCTGGCAGCTCTGGCCCGTGTCTCAAAATCTCTGATGTTACATTGCACAAGAT
AAAAATATATCATCATGCCTCCTCTAGACCAGCCAGGACAGAAATGCCTCGACTTCGCTGCTACCCAAGG
TTGCCGGGTGACGCACACCGTGGAAACGGATGAAGGCACGAACCCAGTGGACATAAGCCTGTTCGGTTCG
TAAGCTGTAATGCAAGTAGCGTATGCGCTCACGCAACTGGTCCAGAACCTTGACCGAACGCAGCGGTGGT
AACGGCGCAGTGGCGGTTTTCATGGCTTGTTATGACTGTTTTTTTGGGGTACAGTCTATGCCTCGGGCAT
CCAAGCAGCAAGCGCGTTACGCCGTGGGTCGATGTTTGATGTTATGGAGCAGCAACGATGTTACGCAGCA
GGGCAGTCGCCCTAAAACAAAGTTAAACATTATGAGGGAAGCGGTGATCGCCGAAGTATCGACTCAACTA
TCAGAGGTAGTTGGCGTCATCGAGCGCCATCTCGAACCGACGTTGCTGGCCGTACATTTGTACGGCTCCG
CAGTGGATGGCGGCCTGAAGCCACACAGTGATATTGATTTGCTGGTTACGGTGACCGTAAGGCTTGATGA
AACAACGCGGCGAGCTTTGATCAACGACCTTTTGGAAACTTCGGCTTCCCCTGGAGAGAGCGAGATTCTC
CGCGCTGTAGAAGTCACCATTGTTGTGCACGACGACATCATTCCGTGGCGTTATCCAGCTAAGCGCGAAC
TGCAATTTGGAGAATGGCAGCGCAATGACATTCTTGCAGGTATCTTCGAGCCAGCCACGATCGACATTGA
TCTGGCTATCTTGCTGACAAAAGCAAGAGAACATAGCGTTGCCTTGGTAGGTCCAGCGGCGGAGGAACTC
TTTGATCCGGTTCCTGAACAGGATCTATTTGAGGCGCTAAATGAAACCTTAACGCTATGGAACTCGCCGC
CCGACTGGGCTGGCGATGAGCGAAATGTAGTGCTTACGTTGTCCCGCATTTGGTACAGCGCAGTAACCGG
CAAAATCGCGCCGAAGGATGTCGCTGCCGACTGGGCAATGGAGCGCCTGCCGGCCCAGTATCAGCCCGTC
ATACTTGAAGCTAGACAGGCTTATCTTGGACAAGAAGAAGATCGCTTGGCCTCGCGCGCAGATCAGTTGG
AAGAATTTGTCCACTACGTGAAAGGCGAGATCACCAAGGTAGTCGGCAAATAACCCTCGAGCCACCCATG
ACCAAAATCCCTTAACGTGAGTTACGCGTCGTTCCACTGAGCGTCAGACCCCGTAGAAAAGATCAAAGGA
TCTTCTTGAGATCCTTTTTTTCTGCGCGTAATCTGCTGCTTGCAAACAAAAAAACCACCGCTACCAGCGG
TGGTTTGTTTGCCGGATCAAGAGCTACCAACTCTTTTTCCGAAGGTAACTGGCTTCAGCAGAGCGCAGAT
ACCAAATACTGTTCTTCTAGTGTAGCCGTAGTTAGGCCACCACTTCAAGAACTCTGTAGCACCGCCTACA
TACCTCGCTCTGCTAATCCTGTTACCAGTGGCTGCTGCCAGTGGCGATAAGTCGTGTCTTACCGGGTTGG
ACTCAAGACGATAGTTACCGGATAAGGCGCAGCGGTCGGGCTGAACGGGGGGTTCGTGCACACAGCCCAG
CTTGGAGCGAACGACCTACACCGAACTGAGATACCTACAGCGTGAGCTATGAGAAAGCGCCACGCTTCCC
GAAGGGAGAAAGGCGGACAGGTATCCGGTAAGCGGCAGGGTCGGAACAGGAGAGCGCACGAGGGAGCTTC
CAGGGGGAAACGCCTGGTATCTTTATAGTCCTGTCGGGTTTCGCCACCTCTGACTTGAGCGTCGATTTTT
GTGATGCTCGTCAGGGGGGCGGAGCCTATGGAAAAACGCCAGCAACGCGGCCTTTTTACGGTTCCTGGCC
TTTTGCTGGCCTTTTGCTCACATGTTCTTTCCTGCGTTATCCCCTGATTCTGTGGATAACCGTATTACCG
CCTTTGAGTGAGCTGATACCGCTCGCCGCAGCCGAACGACCGAGCGCAGCGAGTCAGTGAGCGAGGAAGC
GGAAGAGCGCCCAATACGCAAACCGCCTCTCCCCGCGCGTTGGCCGATTCATTAATGCAGCTGGCACGAC
AGGTTTCCCGACTGGAAAGCGGGCAGTGAGCGCAACGCAATTAATACGCGTACCGCTAGCCAGGAAGAGT
TTGTAGAAACGCAAAAAGGCCATCCGTCAGGATGGCCTTCTGCTTAGTTTGATGCCTGGCAGTTTATGGC
GGGCGTCCTGCCCGCCACCCTCCGGGCCGTTGCTTCACAACGTTCAAATCCGCTCCCGGCGGATTTGTCC
TACTCAGGAGAGCGTTCACCGACAAACAACAGATAAAACGAAAGGCCCAGTCTTCCGACTGAGCCTTTCG
TTTTATTTGATGCCT
