>Addgene plasmid #82181 | pDONR223_RHOA_p.Q63L | depositor partial sequence | sequence record 155552 | Insert sequence
ATGGCTGCCATCCGGAAGAAACTGGTGATTGTTGGTGATGGAGCCTGTGGAAAGACATGCTTGCTCATAG
TCTTCAGCAAGGACCAGTTCCCAGAGGTGTATGTGCCCACAGTGTTTGAGAACTATGTGGCAGATATCGA
GGTGGATGGAAAGCAGGTAGAGTTGGCTTTGTGGGACACAGCTGGGCTGGAAGATTATGATCGCCTGAGG
CCCCTCTCCTACCCAGATACCGATGTTATACTGATGTGTTTTTCCATCGACAGCCCTGATAGTTTAGAAA
ACATCCCAGAAAAGTGGACCCCAGAAGTCAAGCATTTCTGTCCCAACGTGCCCATCATCCTGGTTGGGAA
TAAGAAGGATCTTCGGAATGATGAGCACACAAGGCGGGAGCTAGCCAAGATGAAGCAGGAGCCGGTGAAA
CCTGAAGAAGGCAGAGATATGGCAAACAGGATTGGCGCTTTTGGGTACATGGAGTGTTCAGCAAAGACCA
AAGATGGAGTGAGAGAGGTTTTTGAAATGGCTACGAGAGCTGCTCTGCAAGCTAGACGTGGGAAGAAAAA
ATCTGGGTGCCTTGTCTTG
